>Addgene plasmid #63457 | pFusX4-49 | depositor partial sequence | sequence record 105432 | pFusX4_TAA
AGTCTTAAGCGTCTCCCCTGACCCCGGACCAAGTGGTGGCTATCGCCAGCAACGGTGGCGGCAAGCAAGC
GCTCGAAACGGTGCAGCGGCTGTTGCCGGTGCTGTGCCAGGACCATGGCCTGACCCCGGACCAAGTGGTG
GCTATCGCCAGCAACATTGGCGGCAAGCAAGCGCTCGAAACGGTGCAGCGGCTGTTGCCGGTGCTGTGCC
AGGACCATGGCCTGACCCCGGACCAAGTGGTGGCTATCGCCAGCAACATTGGCGGCAAGCAAGCGCTCGA
AACGGTGCAGCGGCTGTTGCCGGTGCTGTGCCAGGACCATGGCCGAGACGTC
