>Addgene plasmid #63457 | pFusX4-49 | depositor partial sequence | sequence record 105433 | FusX4
CGTCTCCCCTGACCCCGGACCAAGTGGTGGCTATCGAGACCGGCGCCGCTACGGGCGCGTCCCATTCGCC
ATTCAGGCTGCGCAACTGTTGGGAAGGGCGATCGGTGCGGGCTCTTCGCTATTACGCCAGCTGGCGAAAG
GGGGATGTGCTGCAAGGCGATTAAGTTGGGAACGCCAGGGTTTTCCCAGTCACGACGTTGTAAAACGACG
GCCAGTGAGCGCGCGTAATCGACTCACTATAGGGCGAATTGGGTACCGGGCCCCCCCTCGAGGTCCTCCA
GCTTTTGTTCCCTTTAGTGAGGGTTAATTGCGCGCTTGGCGTAATCATGGTCATAGCTGTTTCCTGTGTG
AAATTGTTATCCGCTCACAATTCCACACAACATACGAGCCGGAAGCATAAAGTGTAAAGCCTGGGGTGCC
TAATGAGTGAGCTAACTCACATTAATTGCGTTGCGCTCACTGCCCGCTTTCCACCGGTGGTCTCTGGCGG
CAAGCAAGCGCTCGAAACGGTGCAGCGGCTGTTGCCGGTGCTGTGCCAGGACCATGGCCGAGACGTCTAG
ACCAGCCAGGACAGAAATGCCTCGACTTCGCTGCTACCCAAGGTTGCCGGGTGACGCACACCGTGGAAAC
GGATGAAGGCACGAACCCAGTGGACATAAGCCTGTTCGGTTCGTAAGCTGTAATGCAAGTAGCGTATGCG
CTCACGCAACTGGTCCAGAACCTTGACCGAACGCAGCGGTGGTAACGGCGCAGTGGCGGTTTTCATGGCT
TGTTATGACTGTTTTTTTGGGGTACAGTCTATGCCTCGGGCATCCAAGCAGCAAGCGCGTTACGCCGTGG
GTCGATGTTTGATGTTATGGAGCAGCAACGATGTTACGCAGCAGGGCAGTCGCCCTAAAACAAAGTTAAA
CATTATGAGGGAAGCGGTGATCGCCGAAGTATCGACTCAACTATCAGAGGTAGTTGGCGTCATCGAGCGC
CATCTCGAACCGACGTTGCTGGCCGTACATTTGTACGGCTCCGCAGTGGATGGCGGCCTGAAGCCACACA
GTGATATTGATTTGCTGGTTACGGTGACCGTAAGGCTTGATGAAACAACGCGGCGAGCTTTGATCAACGA
CCTTTTGGAAACTTCGGCTTCCCCTGGAGAGAGCGAGATTCTCCGCGCTGTAGAAGTCACCATTGTTGTG
CACGACGACATCATTCCGTGGCGTTATCCAGCTAAGCGCGAACTGCAATTTGGAGAATGGCAGCGCAATG
ACATTCTTGCAGGTATCTTCGAGCCAGCCACGATCGACATTGATCTGGCTATCTTGCTGACAAAAGCAAG
AGAACATAGCGTTGCCTTGGTAGGTCCAGCGGCGGAGGAACTCTTTGATCCGGTTCCTGAACAGGATCTA
TTTGAGGCGCTAAATGAAACCTTAACGCTATGGAACTCGCCGCCCGACTGGGCTGGCGATGAGCGAAATG
TAGTGCTTACGTTGTCCCGCATTTGGTACAGCGCAGTAACCGGCAAAATCGCGCCGAAGGATGTCGCTGC
CGACTGGGCAATGGAGCGCCTGCCGGCCCAGTATCAGCCCGTCATACTTGAAGCTAGACAGGCTTATCTT
GGACAAGAAGAAGATCGCTTGGCCTCGCGCGCAGATCAGTTGGAAGAATTTGTCCACTACGTGAAAGGCG
AGATCACCAAGGTAGTCGGCAAATAACCCTCGAGCCACCCATGACCAAAATCCCTTAACGTGAGTTACGC
GTCGTTCCACTGAGCGTCAGACCCCGTAGAAAAGATCAAAGGATCTTCTTGAGATCCTTTTTTTCTGCGC
GTAATCTGCTGCTTGCAAACAAAAAAACCACCGCTACCAGCGGTGGTTTGTTTGCCGGATCAAGAGCTAC
CAACTCTTTTTCCGAAGGTAACTGGCTTCAGCAGAGCGCAGATACCAAATACTGTCCTTCTAGTGTAGCC
GTAGTTAGGCCACCACTTCAAGAACTCTGTAGCACCGCCTACATACCTCGCTCTGCTAATCCTGTTACCA
GTGGCTGCTGCCAGTGGCGATAAGTCGTGTCTTACCGGGTTGGACTCAAGACGATAGTTACCGGATAAGG
CGCAGCGGTCGGGCTGAACGGGGGGTTCGTGCACACAGCCCAGCTTGGAGCGAACGACCTACACCGAACT
GAGATACCTACAGCGTGAGCATTGAGAAAGCGCCACGCTTCCCGAAGGGAGAAAGGCGGACAGGTATCCG
GTAAGCGGCAGGGTCGGAACAGGAGAGCGCACGAGGGAGCTTCCAGGGGGAAACGCCTGGTATCTTTATA
GTCCTGTCGGGTTTCGCCACCTCTGACTTGAGCGTCGATTTTTGTGATGCTCGTCAGGGGGGCGGAGCCT
ATGGAAAAACGCCAGCAACGCGGCCTTTTTACGGTTCCTGGCCTTTTGCTGGCCTTTTGCTCACATGTTC
TTTCCTGCGTTATCCCCTGATTCTGTGGATAACCGTATTACCGCCTTTGAGTGAGCTGATACCGCTCGCC
GCAGCCGAACGACCGAGCGCAGCGAGTCAGTGAGCGAGGAAGCGGAAGAGCGCCCAATACGCAAACCGCC
TCTCCCCGCGCGTTGGCCGATTCATTAATGCAGCTGGCACGACAGGTTTCCCGACTGGAAAGCGGGCAGT
GAGCGCAACGCAATTAATACGCGTACCGCTAGCCAGGAAGAGTTTGTAGAAACGCAAAAAGGCCATCCGT
CAGGATGGCCTTCTGCTTAGTTTGATGCCTGGCAGTTTATGGCGGGCGTCCTGCCCGCCACCCTCCGGGC
CGTTGCTTCACAACGTTCAAATCCGCTCCCGGCGGATTTGTCCTACTCAGGAGAGCGTTCACCGACAAAC
AACAGATAAAACGAAAGGCCCAGTCTTCCGACTGAGCCTTTCGTTTTATTTGATGCCTGGCAGTTCCCTA
CTCTCGCGTTAACGCTAGCATGGATGTTTTCCCAGTCACGACGTTGTAAAACGACGGCCAGTCTTAAG
