>Addgene plasmid #63457 | pFusX4-49 | addgene partial sequence | sequence record 115603 | pCR8_R1 5'-cgaaccgaacaggcttatgt-3'
GTGCGTCACCCGGCAACCTTGGGTAGCAGCGAAGTCGAGGCATTTCTGTCCTGGCTGGTCTAGACGTCTC
GCCATGGTCCTGGCACAGCACCGGCAACAGCCGCTGCACCGTTTCGAGCGCTTGCTTGCCGCCAATGTTG
CTGGCGATAGCCACCACTTGGTCCGGGGTCAGGCCATGGTCCTGGCACAGCACCGGCAACAGCCGCTGCA
CCGTTTCGAGCGCTTGCTTGCCGCCAATGTTGCTGGCGATAGCCACCACTTGGTCCGGGGTCAGGCCATG
GTCCTGGCACAGCACCGGCAACAGCCGCTGCACCGTTTCGAGCGCTTGCTTGCCGCCACCGTTGCTGGCG
ATAGCCACCACTTGGTCCGGGGTCAGGGGAGACGCTTAAGACTGGCCGTCGTTTTACAACGTCGTGACTG
GGAAAACATCCATGCTAGCGTTAACGCGAGAGTAGGGAACTGCCAGGCATCAAATAAAACGAAAGGCTCA
GTCGGAAGACTGGGCCTTTCGTTTTATCTGTTGTTTGTCGGTGAACGCTCTCCTGAGTAGGACAAATCCG
CCGGGAGCGGATTTGAACGTTGTGAAGCAACGGCCCGGAGGGTGGCGGGCAGGACGCCCGCCATAAACTG
CCAGGCATCAAACTAAGCAGAAGGCCATCCTGACGGATGGCCTTTTTGCGTTTCTACAAACTCTTCCTGG
CTAGCGGTACGCGTATTAATTGCGTTGCGCTCACTGCCCGCTTTCCAGTCGGGAAACCTGTCGTGCCAGC
TGCATTAATGAATCGGCCAAC
