[The description below was written by a language model from this plasmid's Addgene catalogue record.]
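Description:
pFusX4-49 is a bacterial library plasmid from the FusX system, a one-step TALE assembly platform for building custom TALE nucleases and related DNA-binding fusions. It is built on the FusX4 backbone (about 3 kb without the insert), is classed as a TALEN-type vector, and is maintained as a high-copy plasmid in E. coli under spectinomycin selection. No feature table is provided, so the origin of replication and the position of the resistance cassette are not documented here. The listed sequencing primers carry pCR8 names, which suggests the insert is flanked by pCR8-type priming sites.

The payload is a synthetic, pre-assembled trimer of TALE repeats carrying the repeat-variable diresidues NG, NI and NI. Under the standard TALE code, these recognise T, A and A respectively, matching the alternative name X4_TAA. The trimer is designated to fill RVD positions 10–12 of a TALE repeat array. It was inserted by BsaI cloning, with both BsaI sites destroyed in the process, as is typical of Golden Gate-style assembly with type IIS enzymes that cut outside their recognition sequences.

The plasmid carries no promoter-driven expression cassette according to the record and is not an expression construct in its own right. It is one member of a set of trimer modules: a user picks the plasmid matching the desired three-base stretch at each position block and combines these with the other FusX components to build a full-length TALE array in a receiving vector. The record does not state which enzyme releases the module during that final assembly.
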