Addgene plasmid #63457: pFusX4-49
Purpose: Encodes RVD positions 10-12 in TALEN assembly
Depositing lab: Stephen Ekker. Depositing organization: Mayo Foundation for Medical Education and Research. Publication: FusX: A rapid one-step TALE assembly system for genome science. Ma AC, McNulty MS, Tanya PL, Jarryd CM, Martinez-Galvez G, Argue DP, Lee HB, Urban MD, Bullard CE, Blackburn PR, Man TK, Clark KJ, Ekker SC. Hum Gene Ther. 2016 Jun;27(6):451-63. doi: 10.1089/hum.2015.172 PubMed 26854857.
Backbone
  Vector backbone: FusX4
  Backbone size w/o insert (bp): 3008
  Vector type: TALEN
Growth in bacteria
  Bacterial resistance: Spectinomycin, 50 μg/mL
  Growth temperature: 37°C
  Growth strain: DH5alpha
  Copy number: High Copy
Gene/Insert
  Gene/Insert name: NG NI NI (alt name: X4_TAA)
  Species: Synthetic
  Mutation: none
  Cloning method: Restriction Enzyme; 5′ cloning site BsaI (destroyed during cloning); 3′ cloning site BsaI (destroyed during cloning)
  Sequencing primers: 5′ pCR8_F1; 3′ pCR8_R1
Terms and licenses: Academic/Nonprofit Terms; Industry Terms: Not Available to Industry
How to cite: pFusX4-49 was a gift from Stephen Ekker (Addgene plasmid # 63457 ; http://n2t.net/addgene:63457 ; RRID:Addgene_63457)
